>Addgene plasmid #160478 | pVRC8400-SARS-CoV-2-RBD-L455RA475R-AVI | addgene full sequence | sequence record 314422 | Addgene NGS Result
TGTTGGCGGGTGTCGGGGCTGGCTTAACTATGCGGCATCAGAGCAGATTGTACTGAGAGTGCACCATATG
CGGTGTGAAATACCGCACAGATGCGTAAGGAGAAAATACCGCATCAGATTGGCTATTGGCCATTGCATAC
GTTGTATCCATATCATAATATGTACATTTATATTGGCTCATGTCCAACATTACCGCCATGTTGACATTGA
TTATTGACTAGTTATTAATAGTAATCAATTACGGGGTCATTAGTTCATAGCCCATATATGGAGTTCCGCG
TTACATAACTTACGGTAAATGGCCCGCCTGGCTGACCGCCCAACGACCCCCGCCCATTGACGTCAATAAT
GACGTATGTTCCCATAGTAACGCCAATAGGGACTTTCCATTGACGTCAATGGGTGGAGTATTTACGGTAA
ACTGCCCACTTGGCAGTACATCAAGTGTATCATATGCCAAGTACGCCCCCTATTGACGTCAATGACGGTA
AATGGCCCGCCTGGCATTATGCCCAGTACATGACCTTATGGGACTTTCCTACTTGGCAGTACATCTACGT
ATTAGTCATCGCTATTACCATGGTGATGCGGTTTTGGCAGTACATCAATGGGCGTGGATAGCGGTTTGAC
TCACGGGGATTTCCAAGTCTCCACCCCATTGACGTCAATGGGAGTTTGTTTTGGCACCAAAATCAACGGG
ACTTTCCAAAATGTCGTAACAACTCCGCCCCATTGACGCAAATGGGCGGTAGGCGTGTACGGTGGGAGGT
CTATATAAGCAGAGCTCGTTTAGTGAACCGTCAGATCGCCTGGAGACGCCATCCACGCTGTTTTGACCTC
CATAGAAGACACCGGGACCGATCCAGCCTCCATCGGCTCGCATCTCTCCTTCACGCGCCCGCCGCCCTAC
CTGAGGCCGCCATCCACGCCGGTTGAGTCGCGTTCTGCCGCCTCCCGCCTGTGGTGCCTCCTGAACTGCG
TCCGCCGTCTAGGTAAGTTTAAAGCTCAGGTCGAGACCGGGCCTTTGTCCGGCGCTCCCTTGGAGCCTAC
CTAGACTCAGCCGGCTCTCCACGCTTTGCCTGACCCTGCTTGCTCAACTCTAGTTAACGGTGGAGGGCAG
TGTAGTCTGAGCAGTACTCGTTGCTGCCGCGCGCGCCACCAGACATAATAGCTGACAGACTAACAGACTG
TTCCTTTCCATGGGTCTTTTCTGCAGTCACCGTCGTCGACACGTGTGATCAGATATCGCGGCCGCTCTAG
ACCACCATGGGATGGTCATGTATCATCCTTTTTCTAGTAGCAACTGCAACCGGTGTACATTCCGCACCAG
AGCTGCTGGGAGGACCTAGCGTGTTCCTGTTTCCCCCTAAGCCTAAGGACACCCTGATGATCAGCCGGAC
CCCAGAGGTGACATGCGTGGTGGTGGACGTGTCCCACGAGGACCCCGAGGTGAAGTTCAACTGGTACGTG
GATGGCGTGGAGGTGCACAATGCCAAGACCAAGCCAAGGGAGGAGCAGTACAACTCTACCTATCGCGTGG
TGAGCGTGCTGACAGTGCTGCACCAGGACTGGCTGAACGGCAAGGAGTACAAGTGTAAGGTGTCTAATAA
GGCCCTGCCTGCCCCAATCGAGAAGACCATCAGCAAGGCAAAGGGACAGCCAAGGGAGCCTCAGGTGTAT
ACCCTGCCACCCAGCCGCGACGAGCTGACAAAGAACCAGGTGTCCCTGTACTGCCTGGTGAAGGGCTTCT
ATCCTTCCGATATCGCCGTGGAGTGGGAGTCTAATGGCCAGCCAGAGAACAATTACAAGACCACACCTCC
AGTGCTGGACTCCGATGGCTCTTTCTTTCTGTATTCCAAGCTGACCGTGGATAAGAGCCGGTGGCAGCAG
GGCAACGTGTTTAGCTGTTCCGTGATGCACGAGGCCCTGCACAATCACTACACACAGAAGTCTCTGAGCC
TGTCCCCCGGCAAGGGAGGAGGAGGCAGCGGCGGAGGAGGCTCCGGAGGCGGCGGCTCTGGCGGCGGCGG
CAGCGCCCCTGAACTGCTGGGAGGACCAAGCGTGTTCCTGTTTCCACCTAAGCCCAAAGATACCCTGATG
ATCTCCAGGACCCCTGAAGTCACCTGCGTGGTCGTGGACGTGTCTCATGAGGACCCCGAAGTCAAGTTCA
ACTGGTACGTGGACGGAGTCGAAGTCCATAACGCCAAGACCAAGCCTAGAGAAGAGCAGTACAACTCCAC
CTATAGAGTGGTGTCTGTGCTGACAGTGCTGCATCAGGATTGGCTGAATGGCAAGGAATATAAGTGTAAG
GTGAGCAATAAGGCCCTGCCCGCCCCTATCGAGAAGACCATCTCTAAAGCCAAAGGACAGCCAAGGGAGC
CACAGGTGTATACACTGCCACCCAGCCGGGACGAGCTGACCAAGAACCAGGTGAGCCTGACATGTCTGGT
CAAGGGCTTCTACCCCAGTGACATTGCTGTGGAGTGGGAGTCCAATGGCCAGCCTGAGAACAATTATAAA
ACTACCCCACCAGTGCTGGACAGCGATGGCTCCTTCTTTCTGACCAGCAAGCTGACAGTGGATAAGTCCC
GCTGGCAGCAGGGAAACGTGTTTTCTTGTAGCGTGATGCATGAGGCCCTGCATAACCACTACACCCAGAA
GTCCCTGTCTCTGAGCCCAGGCAAGGGAGGCAGCGGAGGCGGAGGCAGCGGAGGCCTGGAGGTGCTGTTT
CAGGGCCCTCCCAATATCACAAACCTGTGCCCTTTTGGCGAGGTGTTCAACGCAACCAGGTTCGCCAGCG
TGTACGCATGGAATAGGAAGCGCATCTCCAACTGCGTGGCCGACTATTCTGTGCTGTACAACAGCGCCTC
CTTCTCTACCTTTAAGTGCTATGGCGTGAGCCCCACAAAGCTGAATGACCTGTGCTTTACCAACGTGTAC
GCCGATTCCTTCGTGATCAGGGGCGACGAGGTGCGCCAGATCGCACCAGGACAGACAGGCAAGATCGCAG
ACTACAATTATAAGCTGCCTGACGATTTCACCGGCTGCGTGATCGCCTGGAACTCTAACAATCTGGATAG
CAAAGTGGGCGGCAACTACAATTATCTGTACCGGAGGTTTAGAAAGTCTAATCTGAAGCCATTCGAGAGG
GACATCTCCACAGAAATCTACCAGCGCGGCTCTACCCCCTGCAATGGCGTGGAGGGCTTTAACTGTTATT
TCCCTCTGCAGAGCTACGGCTTCCAGCCAACAAACGGCGTGGGCTATCAGCCCTACCGCGTGGTGGTGCT
GTCTTTTGAGCTGCTGCACGCACCTGCAACAGTGTGCGGAGGAGGAGGCCTGGTGCCACAGCAGAGCGGA
GGCCTGAACGACATCTTCGAGGCCCAGAAGATCGAGTGGCACGAGGGCTGATGAGGATCCAGATCTGCTG
TGCCTTCTAGTTGCCAGCCATCTGTTGTTTGCCCCTCCCCCGTGCCTTCCTTGACCCTGGAAGGTGCCAC
TCCCACTGTCCTTTCCTAATAAAATGAGGAAATTGCATCGCATTGTCTGAGTAGGTGTCATTCTATTCTG
GGGGGTGGGGTGGGGCAGGACAGCAAGGGGGAGGATTGGGAAGACAATAGCAGGCATGCTGGGGATGCGG
TGGGCTCTATGGGTACCCAGGTGCTGAAGAATTGACCCGGTTCCTCCTGGGCCAGAAAGAAGCAGGCACA
TCCCCTTCTCTGTGACACACCCTGTCCACGCCCCTGGTTCTTAGTTCCAGCCCCACTCATAGGACACTCA
TAGCTCAGGAGGGCTCCGCCTTCAATCCCACCCGCTAAAGTACTTGGAGCGGTCTCTCCCTCCCTCATCA
GCCCACCAAACCAAACCTAGCCTCCAAGAGTGGGAAGAAATTAAAGCAAGATAGGCTATTAAGTGCAGAG
GGAGAGAAAATGCCTCCAACATGTGAGGAAGTAATGAGAGAAATCATAGAATTTTAAGGCCATGATTTAA
GGCCATCATGGCCTTAATCTTCCGCTTCCTCGCTCACTGACTCGCTGCGCTCGGTCGTTCGGCTGCGGCG
AGCGGTATCAGCTCACTCAAAGGCGGTAATACGGTTATCCACAGAATCAGGGGATAACGCAGGAAAGAAC
ATGTGAGCAAAAGGCCAGCAAAAGGCCAGGAACCGTAAAAAGGCCGCGTTGCTGGCGTTTTTCCATAGGC
TCCGCCCCCCTGACGAGCATCACAAAAATCGACGCTCAAGTCAGAGGTGGCGAAACCCGACAGGACTATA
AAGATACCAGGCGTTTCCCCCTGGAAGCTCCCTCGTGCGCTCTCCTGTTCCGACCCTGCCGCTTACCGGA
TACCTGTCCGCCTTTCTCCCTTCGGGAAGCGTGGCGCTTTCTCATAGCTCACGCTGTAGGTATCTCAGTT
CGGTGTAGGTCGTTCGCTCCAAGCTGGGCTGTGTGCACGAACCCCCCGTTCAGCCCGACCGCTGCGCCTT
ATCCGGTAACTATCGTCTTGAGTCCAACCCGGTAAGACACGACTTATCGCCACTGGCAGCAGCCACTGGT
AACAGGATTAGCAGAGCGAGGTATGTAGGCGGTGCTACAGAGTTCTTGAAGTGGTGGCCTAACTACGGCT
ACACTAGAAGAACAGTATTTGGTATCTGCGCTCTGCTGAAGCCAGTTACCTTCGGAAAAAGAGTTGGTAG
CTCTTGATCCGGCAAACAAACCACCGCTGGTAGCGGTGGTTTTTTTGTTTGCAAGCAGCAGATTACGCGC
AGAAAAAAAGGATCTCAAGAAGATCCTTTGATCTTTTCTACGGGGTCTGACGCTCAGTGGAACGAAAACT
CACGTTAAGGGATTTTGGTCATGAGATTATCAAAAAGGATCTTCACCTAGATCCTTTTAAATTAAAAATG
AAGTTTTAAATCAATCTAAAGTATATATGAGTAAACTTGGTCTGACAGTTACCAATGCTTAATCAGTGAG
GCACCTATCTCAGCGATCTGTCTATTTCGTTCATCCATAGTTGCCTGACTCGGGGGGGGGGGGCGCTGAG
GTCTGCCTCGTGAAGAAGGTGTTGCTGACTCATACCAGGCCTGAATCGCCCCATCATCCAGCCAGAAAGT
GAGGGAGCCACGGTTGATGAGAGCTTTGTTGTAGGTGGACCAGTTGGTGATTTTGAACTTTTGCTTTGCC
ACGGAACGGTCTGCGTTGTCGGGAAGATGCGTGATCTGATCCTTCAACTCAGCAAAAGTTCGATTTATTC
AACAAAGCCGCCGTCCCGTCAAGTCAGCGTAATGCTCTGCCAGTGTTACAACCAATTAACCAATTCTGAT
TAGAAAAACTCATCGAGCATCAAATGAAACTGCAATTTATTCATATCAGGATTATCAATACCATATTTTT
GAAAAAGCCGTTTCTGTAATGAAGGAGAAAACTCACCGAGGCAGTTCCATAGGATGGCAAGATCCTGGTA
TCGGTCTGCGATTCCGACTCGTCCAACATCAATACAACCTATTAATTTCCCCTCGTCAAAAATAAGGTTA
TCAAGTGAGAAATCACCATGAGTGACGACTGAATCCGGTGAGAATGGCAAAAGCTTATGCATTTCTTTCC
AGACTTGTTCAACAGGCCAGCCATTACGCTCGTCATCAAAATCACTCGCATCAACCAAACCGTTATTCAT
TCGTGATTGCGCCTGAGCGAGACGAAATACGCGATCGCTGTTAAAAGGACAATTACAAACAGGAATCGAA
TGCAACCGGCGCAGGAACACTGCCAGCGCATCAACAATATTTTCACCTGAATCAGGATATTCTTCTAATA
CCTGGAATGCTGTTTTCCCGGGGATCGCAGTGGTGAGTAACCATGCATCATCAGGAGTACGGATAAAATG
CTTGATGGTCGGAAGAGGCATAAATTCCGTCAGCCAGTTTAGTCTGACCATCTCATCTGTAACATCATTG
GCAACGCTACCTTTGCCATGTTTCAGAAACAACTCTGGCGCATCGGGCTTCCCATACAATCGATAGATTG
TCGCACCTGATTGCCCGACATTATCGCGAGCCCATTTATACCCATATAAATCAGCATCCATGTTGGAATT
TAATCGCGGCCTCGAGCAAGACGTTTCCCGTTGAATATGGCTCATAACACCCCTTGTATTACTGTTTATG
TAAGCAGACAGTTTTATTGTTCATGATGATATATTTTTATCTTGTGCAATGTAACATCAGAGATTTTGAG
ACACAACGTGGCTTTCCCCCCCCCCCCATTATTGAAGCATTTATCAGGGTTATTGTCTCATGAGCGGATA
CATATTTGAATGTATTTAGAAAAATAAACAAATAGGGGTTCCGCGCACATTTCCCCGAAAAGTGCCACCT
GACGTCTAAGAAACCATTATTATCATGACATTAACCTATAAAAATAGGCGTATCACGAGGCCCTTTCGTC
TCGCGCGTTTCGGTGATGACGGTGAAAACCTCTGACACATGCAGCTCCCGGAGACGGTCACAGCTTGTCT
GTAAGCGGATGCCGGGAGCAGACAAGCCCGTCAGGGCGCGTCAGCGGG
Features (pLannotate 1.2.2; 15 found; start..end, strand, type, name):
     19..117     +  misc_feature   bom (fragment): basis of mobility region from pBR322
    203..582     +  enhancer       CMV enhancer: human cytomegalovirus immediate early enhancer
    583..786     +  promoter       CMV promoter: human cytomegalovirus (CMV) immediate early promoter
    875..1102    +  LTR            5' LTR (truncated) (fragment): truncated 5' long terminal repeat (LTR) from human T-cell leukemia virus (HTLV) type 1
   1106..1216    +  intron         CMV intron (fragment): modified intron A from human cytomegalovirus
   1267..1335    +  CDS            Ighv1-61 (fragment): HVM05_MOUSE - Also known as Igh-VJ558. Experimental evidence at protein level: Swiss-Prot protein existence level 1. From Mus musculus (Mouse).
   1669..2685    +  CDS            IGHG1: IGHG1_HUMAN - Experimental evidence at protein level: Swiss-Prot protein existence level 1. Constant region of immunoglobulin heavy chains. Immunoglobulins, also known as antibodies, are membrane-bound or secreted glycoproteins produced by B lymphocytes. In the recognition phase of humoral immunity, the membrane-bound immunoglobulins serve as receptors which, upon binding of a specific antigen, trigger the clonal expansion and differentiation of B lymphocytes into immunoglobulins- secreting plasma cells. Secreted immunoglobulins mediate the effector phase of humoral immunity, which results in
   2740..3366    +  CDS            S (fragment): SPIKE_SARS2 - Experimental evidence at protein level: Swiss-Prot protein existence level 1. [Spike glycoprotein]: May down-regulate host tetherin (BST2) by lysosomal degradation, thereby counteracting its antiviral activity. From Severe acute respiratory syndrome coronavirus 2 (2019-nCoV) (SARS-CoV-2).
   3428..3652    +  polyA_signal   bGH poly(A) signal: bovine growth hormone polyadenylation signal
   4190..4778    -  rep_origin     ori: high-copy-number ColE1/pMB1/pBR322/pUC origin of replication
   4950..5021    -  CDS            bla(M) (fragment): β-lactamase lacking the signal sequence; bla(M); allows cytosolic expression of β-lactamase
   5033..5179    -  CDS            TRA2_ECOLX (fragment): Protein predicted: Swiss-Prot protein existence level 4. Required for transposition of transposon Tn903. From Escherichia coli.
   5320..6135    -  CDS            KanR: aminoglycoside phosphotransferase; aph(3')-Ia; confers resistance to kanamycin in bacteria or G418 (Geneticin®) in eukaryotes
   6258..6345    -  promoter       AmpR promoter (fragment): bla
   6440..6475    +  CDS            rop (fragment): Rop protein, which maintains plasmids at low copy number; rop
