[The description below was written by a language model from this plasmid's Addgene catalogue record and pLannotate feature annotations shown in this document.]
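Description:
pVRC8400-SARS-CoV-2-RBD-L455RA475R-AVI is a 6.6 kb mammalian expression plasmid built on the pVRC8400 backbone for producing a secreted, tagged form of the SARS-CoV-2 spike receptor-binding domain (RBD). It is propagated in E. coli using a high-copy ColE1/pUC-type origin and selected with kanamycin through an aph(3')-Ia resistance gene. Short annotated fragments of bom, rop, β-lactamase and a Tn903 transposase appear to be backbone remnants rather than functional elements.

Expression is driven by the human CMV immediate-early enhancer and promoter, followed by a truncated HTLV-1 5' LTR segment and a partial CMV intron A, an arrangement that generally boosts transcript levels and processing in mammalian cells. A bovine growth hormone polyadenylation signal terminates the transcript. The open reading frame begins with a short region matching a mouse immunoglobulin heavy-chain variable gene, most likely serving as a secretion leader, although the record does not say so explicitly. Human IGHG1 constant-region sequence follows, corresponding to the single-chain Fc (scFc) tag listed in the catalogue. An HRV3C protease site separates the scFc from the spike fragment, and an AVI tag lies at the C terminus; neither of these short elements is individually annotated in the feature table. The RBD carries two substitutions, L455R and A475R.

According to the associated publication title, the design supports tag-based purification and in-process biotinylation to generate spike molecular probes. The Fc allows capture, HRV3C cleavage releases the RBD, and the AVI tag permits site-specific biotinylation. The record does not state the purpose of the double mutation.
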