Addgene plasmid #160478: pVRC8400-SARS-CoV-2-RBD-L455RA475R-AVI
Purpose: Expresses SARS-CoV-2 RBD-L455RA475R domain with single chain Fc, HRV3C protease cleavage site, and AVI tag
Depositing lab: Peter Kwong. Depositing organization: National Institute of Allergy and Infectious Diseases (NIAID). Publication: Structure-Based Design with Tag-Based Purification and In-Process Biotinylation Enable Streamlined Development of SARS-CoV-2 Spike Molecular Probes. Zhou T, Teng IT, Olia AS, Cerutti G, Gorman J, Nazzari A, Shi W, Tsybovsky Y, Wang L, Wang S, Zhang B, Zhang Y, Katsamba PS, Petrova Y, Banach BB, Fahad AS, Liu L, Lopez Acevedo SN, Madan B, Oliveira de Souza M, Pan X, Wang P, Wolfe JR, Yin M, Ho DD, Phung E, DiPiazza A, Chang LA, Abiona OM, Corbett KS, DeKosky BJ, Graham BS, Mascola JR, Misasi J, Ruckwardt T, Sullivan NJ, Shapiro L, Kwong PD. Cell Rep. 2020 Oct 27;33(4):108322. doi: 10.1016/j.celrep.2020.108322. Epub 2020 Oct 12. PubMed 33091382.
Backbone
  Vector backbone: pVRC8400
  Vector type: Mammalian Expression
Growth in bacteria
  Bacterial resistance: Kanamycin, 50 μg/mL
  Growth temperature: 37°C
  Growth strain: DH5alpha
  Copy number: Unknown
Gene/Insert
  Gene/Insert name: SARS-CoV-2-RBD-L455RA475R
  Mutation: changed Leucine 455 to Arginine and changed Alanine 475 to Arginine
  Tag / fusion protein: scFc (N terminal on insert); HRV3C (N terminal on insert); AVI (C terminal on insert)
Terms and licenses: Academic/Nonprofit Terms; Industry Terms: Not Available to Industry
How to cite: pVRC8400-SARS-CoV-2-RBD-L455RA475R-AVI was a gift from Peter Kwong (Addgene plasmid # 160478 ; http://n2t.net/addgene:160478 ; RRID:Addgene_160478)
